Addgene plasmid #107266: mCherry-eDHFR
Purpose: mCherry-eDHFR in pIVT vector for in vitro transcription
Depositing lab: Michael Lampson. Depositing organization: University of Pennsylvania. Publication: Spindle asymmetry drives non-Mendelian chromosome segregation. Akera T, Chmatal L, Trimm E, Yang K, Aonbangkhen C, Chenoweth DM, Janke C, Schultz RM, Lampson MA. Science. 2017 Nov 3;358(6363):668-672. doi: 10.1126/science.aan0092. PubMed 29097549.
Backbone
  Vector backbone: pIVT
  Backbone manufacturer: Carmen Williams (Addgene plasmid #32374)
  Total vector size (bp): 4850
  Vector type: Mammalian Expression
Growth in bacteria
  Bacterial resistance: Ampicillin, 100 μg/mL
  Growth temperature: 37°C
  Growth strain: DH5alpha
  Copy number: Low Copy
Gene/Insert
  Gene/Insert name: mCherry-eDHFR
  Species: E.coli
  Insert size (bp): 1218
  Entrez Gene: dhfr (a.k.a. D616_p72001)
  Promoter: T7
  Tag / fusion protein: mCherry (N terminal on insert)
  Cloning method: Restriction Enzyme; 5′ cloning site BamHI (not destroyed); 3′ cloning site SacI (not destroyed)
  Sequencing primers: 5′ T7 promotor
Terms and licenses: Academic/Nonprofit Terms; Industry Terms: Not Available to Industry
How to cite: mCherry-eDHFR was a gift from Michael Lampson (Addgene plasmid # 107266 ; http://n2t.net/addgene:107266 ; RRID:Addgene_107266)
