[The description below was written by a language model from this plasmid's Addgene catalogue record.]
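Description:
mCherry-eDHFR is a plasmid built on the pIVT backbone, a vector designed as a template for in vitro transcription rather than for direct promoter-driven expression in cells, although the repository classes it under mammalian expression. The total size is recorded as about 4.85 kb. It is propagated in E. coli under ampicillin selection and is listed as low copy; the record does not name the origin of replication or provide a feature table, so other backbone elements (such as any untranslated regions or poly(A) tract flanking the insert) cannot be confirmed from the information given.

The payload is a roughly 1.2 kb open reading frame encoding E. coli dihydrofolate reductase (eDHFR) with the red fluorescent protein mCherry fused at its N terminus, cloned between BamHI and SacI sites that both remain intact. A T7 promoter sits upstream, so T7 RNA polymerase can be used to synthesise mRNA encoding the fusion, which is then introduced into cells for translation. eDHFR binds trimethoprim with high affinity and is widely used as a receptor domain in chemically induced dimerisation and ligand-directed recruitment systems, with mCherry allowing the protein's localisation to be followed by fluorescence microscopy. The associated publication concerns spindle asymmetry and non-Mendelian chromosome segregation, which suggests use of the transcribed RNA in a meiotic cell setting, but the record does not state the specific experimental role of this construct; lacking any additional targeting or effector domain, it may serve as an untargeted or control eDHFR fusion.
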