>Addgene plasmid #107266 | mCherry-eDHFR | addgene partial sequence | sequence record 206243 | Addgene Partial NGS Result
TAATACGACTCACTATAGGGAGAGAGAGAGAATTACCCTCACTAAAGGGAGGAGAAGCTTGCTTGTTCTT
TTTGCAGAAGCTCAGAATAAACGCTCAACTTTGGCAGATCAAGCTTGCATGCCTGCAGGTCGACTCTAGA
GGATCCGGCGCGCCACCGGTCACCATGGTGAGCAAGGGCGAGGAGGATAACATGGCCATCATCAAGGAGT
TCATGCGCTTCAAGGTGCACATGGAGGGCTCCGTGAACGGCCACGAGTTCGAGATCGAGGGCGAGGGCGA
GGGCCGCCCCTACGAGGGCACCCAGACCGCCAAGCTGAAGGTGACCAAGGGTGGCCCCCTGCCCTTCGCC
TGGGACATCCTGTCCCCTCAGTTCATGTACGGCTCCAAGGCCTACGTGAAGCACCCCGCCGACATCCCCG
ACTACTTGAAGCTGTCCTTCCCCGAGGGCTTCAAGTGGGAGCGCGTGATGAACTTCGAGGACGGCGGCGT
GGTGACCGTGACCCAGGACTCCTCCCTGCAGGACGGCGAGTTCATCTACAAGGTGAAGCTGCGCGGCACC
AACTTCCCCTCCGACGGCCCCGTAATGCAGAAGAAGACCATGGGCTGGGAGGCCTCCTCCGAGCGGATGT
ACCCCGAGGACGGCGCCCTGAAGGGCGAGATCAAGCAGAGGCTGAAGCTGAAGGACGGCGGCCACTACGA
CGCTGAGGTCAAGACCACCTACAAGGCCAAGAAGCCCGTGCAGCTGCCCGGCGCCTACAACGTCAACATC
AAGTTGGACATCACCTCCCACAACGAGGACTACACCATCGTGGAACAGTACGAACGCGCCGAGGGCCGCC
ACTCCACCGGCGGCATGGACGAGCTGTATAAGGCCGGCCTGGAGTCTAGAATCAGTCTGATTGCGGCGTT
AGCGGTAGATCGCGTTATCGGCATGGAAAACGCCATGCCGTGGAACCTGCCTGCCGATCTCGCCTGGTTT
AAACGCAACACCTTAAATAAACCCGTGATTATGGGCCGCCATACCTGGGAATCAATCGGTCGTCCGTTGC
CAGGACGCAAAAATATTATCCTCAGCAGTCAACCGGGTACGGACGATCGCGTAACGTGGGTGAAGTCGGT
GGATGAAGCCATCGCGGCGTGTGGTGACGTACCAGAAATCATGGTGATTGGCGGCGGTCGCGTTTATGAA
CAGTTCTTGCCAAAAGCGCAAAAACTGTATCTGACGCATATCGACGCAGAAGTGGAAGGCGACACCCATT
TCCCGGATTACGAGCCGGATGACTGGGAATCGGTATTCAGCGAATTCCACGATGCTGATGCGCAGAACTC
TCACAGCTATTGCTTTGAGATTCTGGAGCGGCGGGAGCTCGAATTCGCCCTTCTAGTGACTGACTAGGAT
CTGGTTACCACTAAACCAGCCTCAAGAACACCCGAATGGAGTCTCTAAGCTACATAATACCAACTTACAC
TTTACAAAATGTTGTCCCCCAAAATGTAGCCATTCGTATCTGCTCCTAATAAAAAGAAAGTTTCTTCACA
TTCTAAAAAAAAAAAAAAAAAAAAAAAAAAAACCCCCCCCCCCCCAAGGGCGAATTCACTGGCCGTCGTT
TTACAACGTCGTGACTGGGAAAACCCTGGCGTTACCCAACTTAATCGCCTTGCAGCACATCCCCCTTTCG
CCAGCTGGCGTAATAGCGAAGAGGCCCGCACCGATCGCCCTTCCCAACAGTTGCGCAGCCTGAATGGCGA
ATGGCGCCTGATGCGGTATTTTCTCCTTACGCATCTGTGCGGTATTTCACACCGCATATGGTGCACTCTC
AGTACAATCTGCTCTGATGCCGCATAGTTAAGCCAGCCCCGACACCCGCCAACACCCGCTGACGCGCCCT
GACGGGCTTGTCTGCTCCCGGCATCCGCTTACAGACAAGCTGTGACCGTCTCCGGGAGCTGCATGTGTCA
GAGGTTTTCACCGTCATCACCGAAACGCGCGAGACGAAAGGGCCTCGTGATACGCCTATTTTTATAGGTT
AATGTCATGATAATAATGGTTTCTTAGACGTCAGGTGGCACTTTTCGGGGAAATGTGCGCGGAACCCCTA
TTTGTTTATTTTTCTAAATACATTCAAATATGTATCCGCTCATGAGACAATAACCCTGATAAATGCTTCA
ATAATATTGAAAAAGGAAGAGTATGAGTATTCAACATTTCCGTGTCGCCCTTATTCCCTTTTTTGCGGCA
TTTTGCCTTCCTGTTTTTGCTCACCCAGAAACGCTGGTGAAAGTAAAAGATGCTGAAGATCAGTTGGGTG
CACGAGTGGGTTACATCGAACTGGATCTCAACAGCGGTAAGATCCTTGAGAGTTTTCGCCCCGAAGAACG
TTTTCCAATGATGAGCACTTTTAAAGTTCTGCTATGTGGCGCGGTATTATCCCGTATTGACGCCGGGCAA
GAGCAACTCGGTCGCCGCATACACTATTCTCAGAATGACTTGGTTGAGTACTCACCAGTCACAGAAAAGC
ATCTTACGGATGGCATGACAGTAAGAGAATTATGCAGTGCTGCCATAACCATGAGTGATAACACTGCGGC
CAACTTACTTCTGACAACGATCGGAGGACCGAAGGAGCTAACCGCTTTTTTGCACAACATGGGGGATCAT
GTAACTCGCCTTGATCGTTGGGAACCGGAGCTGGATGAAGCCATACCAAACGACGAGCGTGACACCACGA
TGCCTGTAGCAATGGCAACAACGTTGCGCAAACTATTAACTGGCGAACTACTTACTCTAGCTTCCCGGCA
ACAATTAATAGACTGGATGGAGGCGGATAAAGTTGCAGGACCACTTCTGCGCTCGGCCCTTCCGGCTGGC
TGGTTTATTGCTGATAAATCTGGAGCCGGTGAGCGTGGGTCTCGCGGTATCATTGCAGCACTGGGGCCAG
ATGGTAAGCCCTCCCGTATCGTAGTTATCTACACGACGGGGAGTCAGGCAACTATGGATGAACGAAATAG
ACAGATCGCTGAGATAGGTGCCTCACTGATTAAGCATTGGTAACTGTCAGACCAAGTTTACTCATATATA
CTTTAGATTGATTTAAAACTTCATTTTTAATTTAAAAGGATCTAGGTGAAGATCCTTTTTGATAATCTCA
TGACCAAAATCCCTTAACGTGAGTTTTCGTTCCACTGAGCGTCAGACCCCGTAGAAAAGATCAAAGGATC
TTCTTGAGATCCTTTTTTTCTGCGCGTAATCTGCTGCTTGCAAACAAAAAAACCACCGCTACCAGCGGTG
GTTTGTTTGCCGGATCAAGAGCTACCAACTCTTTTTCCGAAGGTAACTGGCTTCAGCAGAGCGCAGATAC
CAAATACTGTTCTTCTAGTGTAGCCGTAGTTAGGCCACCACTTCAAGAACTCTGTAGCACCGCCTACATA
CCTCGCTCTGCTAATCCTGTTACCAGTGGCTGCTGCCAGTGGCGATAAGTCGTGTCTTACCGGGTTGGAC
TCAAGACGATAGTTACCGGATAAGGCGCAGCGGTCGGGCTGAACGGGGGGTTCGTGCACACAGCCCAGCT
TGGAGCGAACGACCTACACCGAACTGAGATACCTACAGCGTGAGCTATGAGAAAGCGCCACGCTTCCCGA
AGGGAGAAAGGCGGACAGGTATCCGGTAAGCGGCAGGGTCGGAACAGGAGAGCGCACGAGGGAGCTTCCA
GGGGGAAACGCCTGGTATCTTTATAGTCCTGTCGGGTTTCGCCACCTCTGACTTGAGCGTCGATTTTTGT
GATGCTCGTCAGGGGGGCGGAGCCTATGGAAAAACGCCAGCAACGCGGCCTTTTTACGGTTCCTGGCCTT
TTGCTGGCCTTTTGCTCACATGTTCTTTCCTGCGTTATCCCCTGATTCTGTGGATAACCGTATTACCGCC
TTTGAGTGAGCTGATACCGCTCGCCGCAGCCGAACGACCGAGCGCAGCGAGTCAGTGAGCGAGGAAGCGG
AAGAGCGCCCAATACGCAAACCGCCTCTCCCCGCGCGTTGGCCGATTCATTAATGCAGCTGGCACGACAG
GTTTCCCGACTGGAAAGCGGGCAGTGAGCGCAACGCAATTAATGTGAGTTAGCTCACTCATTAGGCACCC
CAGGCTTTACACTTTATGCTTCCGGCTCGTATGTTGTGTGGAATTGTGAGCGGATAACAATTTCACACAG
GAAACAGCTATGACCATGATTACGCCAAGCTCCAACGATTTAGGTGACACTATAGAAGAGAAGGAAT
